>Addgene plasmid #98831 | mScarlet-I-LaminB | addgene full sequence | sequence record 190908 | Addgene NGS Result
TAGTTATTAATAGTAATCAATTACGGGGTCATTAGTTCATAGCCCATATATGGAGTTCCGCGTTACATAA
CTTACGGTAAATGGCCCGCCTGGCTGACCGCCCAACGACCCCCGCCCATTGACGTCAATAATGACGTATG
TTCCCATAGTAACGCCAATAGGGACTTTCCATTGACGTCAATGGGTGGAGTATTTACGGTAAACTGCCCA
CTTGGCAGTACATCAAGTGTATCATATGCCAAGTACGCCCCCTATTGACGTCAATGACGGTAAATGGCCC
GCCTGGCATTATGCCCAGTACATGACCTTATGGGACTTTCCTACTTGGCAGTACATCTACGTATTAGTCA
TCGCTATTACCATGGTGATGCGGTTTTGGCAGTACATCAATGGGCGTGGATAGCGGTTTGACTCACGGGG
ATTTCCAAGTCTCCACCCCATTGACGTCAATGGGAGTTTGTTTTGGCACCAAAATCAACGGGACTTTCCA
AAATGTCGTAACAACTCCGCCCCATTGACGCAAATGGGCGGTAGGCGTGTACGGTGGGAGGTCTATATAA
GCAGAGCTGGTTTAGTGAACCGTCAGATCCGCTAGCGCTACCGGTCGCCACCATGGTGAGCAAGGGCGAG
GCAGTGATCAAGGAGTTCATGCGGTTCAAGGTGCACATGGAGGGCTCCATGAACGGCCACGAGTTCGAGA
TCGAGGGCGAGGGCGAGGGCCGCCCCTACGAGGGCACCCAGACCGCCAAGCTGAAGGTGACCAAGGGTGG
CCCCCTGCCCTTCTCCTGGGACATCCTGTCCCCTCAGTTCATGTACGGCTCCAGGGCCTTCATCAAGCAC
CCCGCCGACATCCCCGACTACTATAAGCAGTCCTTCCCCGAGGGCTTCAAGTGGGAGCGCGTGATGAACT
TCGAGGACGGCGGCGCCGTGACCGTGACCCAGGACACCTCCCTGGAGGACGGCACCCTGATCTACAAGGT
GAAGCTCCGCGGCACCAACTTCCCTCCTGACGGCCCCGTAATGCAGAAGAAGACAATGGGCTGGGAAGCG
TCCACCGAGCGGTTGTACCCCGAGGACGGCGTGCTGAAGGGCGACATTAAGATGGCCCTGCGCCTGAAGG
ACGGCGGCCGCTACCTGGCGGACTTCAAGACCACCTACAAGGCCAAGAAGCCCGTGCAGATGCCCGGCGC
CTACAACGTCGACCGCAAGTTGGACATCACCTCCCACAACGAGGACTACACCGTGGTGGAACAGTACGAA
CGCTCCGAGGGCCGCCACTCCACCGGCGGCATGGACGAGCTGTACAAGTCCGGACTCAGATCTCGAGCTC
AAGCTTCGAATTGCGGTGGTAAGCCTATCCCTAACCCTCTCCTCGGTCTCGATTCTACGATCGATTTCGA
TCAAACAAGTTTGTACAAAAAAGCAGGCTCCGCGGCCGCCCCCTTCACCATGGCGACTGCGACCCCCGTG
CCGCCGCGGATGGGCAGCCGCGCTGGCGGCCCCACCACGCCGCTGAGCCCCACGCGCCTGTCGCGGCTCC
AGGAGAAGGAGGAGCTGCGCGAGCTCAATGACCGGCTGGCGGTGTACATCGACAAGGTGCGCAGCCTGGA
GACGGAGAACAGCGCGCTGCAGCTGCAGGTGACGGAGCGCGAGGAGGTGCGCGGCCGTGAGCTCACCGGC
CTCAAGGCGCTCTACGAGACCGAGCTGGCCGACGCGCGACGCGCGCTCGACGACACGGCCCGCGAGCGCG
CCAAGCTGCAGATCGAGCTGGGCAAGTGCAAGGCGGAACACGACCAGCTGCTCCTCAACTATGCTAAGAA
GGAATCTGATCTTAATGGCGCCCAGATCAAGCTTCGAGAATATGAAGCAGCACTGAATTCGAAAGATGCA
GCTCTTGCTACTGCACTTGGTGACAAAAAAAGTTTAGAGGGAGATTTGGAGGATCTGAAGGATCAGATTG
CCCAGTTGGAAGCCTCCTTAGCTGCAGCCAAAAAACAGTTAGCAGATGAAACTTTACTTAAAGTAGATTT
GGAGAATCGTTGTCAGAGCCTTACTGAGGACTTGGAGTTTCGCAAAAGCATGTATGAAGAGGAGATTAAC
GAGACCAGAAGGAAGCATGAAACGCGCTTGGTAGAGGTGGATTCTGGGCGTCAAATTGAGTATGAGTACA
AGCTGGCGCAAGCCCTTCATGAGATGAGAGAGCAACATGATGCCCAAGTGAGGCTGTATAAGGAGGAGCT
GGAGCAGACTTACCATGCCAAACTTGAGAATGCCAGACTGTCATCAGAGATGAATACTTCTACTGTCAAC
AGTGCCAGGGAAGAACTGATGGAAAGCCGCATGAGAATTGAGAGCCTTTCATCCCAGCTTTCTAATCTAC
AGAAAGAGTCTAGAGCATGTTTGGAAAGGATTCAAGAATTAGAGGACTTGCTTGCTAAAGAAAAAGACAA
CTCTCGTCGCATGCTGACAGACAAAGAGAGAGAGATGGCGGAAATAAGGGATCAAATGCAGCAACAGCTG
AATGACTATGAACAGCTTCTTGATGTAAAGTTAGCCCTGGACATGGAAATCAGTGCTTACAGGAAACTCT
TACAAGGCGAAGAAGAGAGGTTGAAGCTGTCTCCAAGCCCTTCTTCCCGTGTGACAGTATCCCGAGCATC
CTCAAGTCGTAGTGTACGTACAACTAGAGGAAAGCGGAAGAGGGTTGATGTGGAAGAATCAGAGGCGAGT
AGTAGTGTTAGCATCTCTCATTCCGCCTCAGCCACTGGAAATGTTTGCATCGAAGAAATTGATGTTGATG
GGAAATTTATCCGCTTGAAGAACACTTCTGAACAGGATCAACCAATGGGAGGCTGGGAGATGATCAGAAA
AATTGGAGACACATCAGTCAGTTATAAATATACCTCAAGATATGTGCTGAAGGCAGGCCAGACTGTTACA
ATTTGGGCTGCAAACGCTGGTGTCACAGCCAGCCCCCCAACTGACCTCATCTGGAAGAACCAGAACTCGT
GGGGCACTGGCGAAGATGTGAAGGTTATATTGAAAAATTCTCAGGGAGAGGAGGTTGCTCAAAGAAGTAC
AGTCTTTAAAACAACCATACCTGAAGAAGAGGAGGAGGAGGAAGAAGCAGCTGGAGTGGTTGTTGAGGAA
GAACTTTTCCACCAGCAGGGAACCCCAAGAGCATCCAATAGAAGCTGTGCAATTATGTAAAAGGGTGGGC
GCGCCGACCCAGCTTTCTTGTACAAAGTGGTTCGATCGAACCGCGGTCTAGACTCGACGGTACCGCGGGC
CCGGGATCCACCGGATCTAGATAACTGATCATAATCAGCCATACCACATTTGTAGAGGTTTTACTTGCTT
TAAAAAACCTCCCACACCTCCCCCTGAACCTGAAACATAAAATGAATGCAATTGTTGTTGTTAACTTGTT
TATTGCAGCTTATAATGGTTACAAATAAAGCAATAGCATCACAAATTTCACAAATAAAGCATTTTTTTCA
CTGCATTCTAGTTGTGGTTTGTCCAAACTCATCAATGTATCTTAAGGCGTAAATTGTAAGCGTTAATATT
TTGTTAAAATTCGCGTTAAATTTTTGTTAAATCAGCTCATTTTTTAACCAATAGGCCGAAATCGGCAAAA
TCCCTTATAAATCAAAAGAATAGACCGAGATAGGGT
[37 nt withheld, positions 3677-3713]
AAAGAACGTGGACTCCAACGTCAAAGG
[49 nt withheld, positions 3741-3789]
T
[91 nt withheld, positions 3791-3881]
G
[124 nt withheld, positions 3883-4006]
CAGGTGGCACTTTTCGGGGAAATGTGCGCGGAACCCCTATTTGTTTATTTTTCTAAATACATTCAAATAT
GTATCCGCTCATGAGACAATAACCCTGATAAATGCTTCAATAATATTGAAAAAGGAAGAGTCCTGAGGCG
GAAAGAACCAGCTGTGGAATGTGTGTCAGTTAGGGTGTGGAAAGTCCCCAGGCTCCCCAGCAGGCAGAAG
TATGCAAAGCATGCATCTCAATTAGTCAGCAACCAGGTGTGGAAAGTCCCCAGGCTCCCCAGCAGGCAGA
AGTATGCAAAGCATGCATCTCAATTAGTCAGCAACCATAGTCCCGCCCCTAACTCCGCCCATCCCGCCCC
TAACTCCGCCCAGTTCCGCCCATTCTCCGCCCCATGGCTGACTAATTTTTTTTATTTATGCAGAGGCCGA
GGCCGCCTCGGCCTCTGAGCTATTCCAGAAGTAGTGAGGAGGCTTTTTTGGAGGCCTAGGCTTTTGCAAA
GATCGATCAAGAGACAGGATGAGGATCGTTTCGCATGATTGAACAAGATGGATTGCACGCAGGTTCTCCG
GCCGCTTGGGTGGAGAGGCTATTCGGCTATGACTGGGCACAACAGACAATCGGCTGCTCTGATGCCGCCG
TGTTCCGGCTGTCAGCGCAGGGGCGCCCGGTTCTTTTTGTCAAGACCGACCTGTCCGGTGCCCTGAATGA
ACTGCAAGACGAGGCAGCGCGGCTATCGTGGCTGGCCACGACGGGCGTTCCTTGCGCAGCTGTGCTCGAC
GTTGTCACTGAAGCGGGAAGGGACTGGCTGCTATTGGGCGAAGTGCCGGGGCAGGATCTCCTGTCATCTC
ACCTTGCTCCTGCCGAGAAAGTATCCATCATGGCTGATGCAATGCGGCGGCTGCATACGCTTGATCCGGC
TACCTGCCCATTCGACCACCAAGCGAAACATCGCATCGAGCGAGCACGTACTCGGATGGAAGCCGGTCTT
GTCGATCAGGATGATCTGGACGAAGAGCATCAGGGGCTCGCGCCAGCCGAACTGTTCGCCAGGCTCAAGG
CGAGCATGCCCGACGGCGAGGATCTCGTCGTGACCCATGGCGATGCCTGCTTGCCGAATATCATGGTGGA
AAATGGCCGCTTTTCTGGATTCATCGACTGTGGCCGGCTGGGTGTGGCGGACCGCTATCAGGACATAGCG
TTGGCTACCCGTGATATTGCTGAAGAGCTTGGCGGCGAATGGGCTGACCGCTTCCTCGTGCTTTACGGTA
TCGCCGCTCCCGATTCGCAGCGCATCGCCTTCTATCGCCTTCTTGACGAGTTCTTCTGAGCGGGACTCTG
GGGTTCGAAATGACCGACCAAGCGACGCCCAACCTGCCATCACGAGATTTCGATTCCACCGCCGCCTTCT
ATGAAAGGTTGGGCTTCGGAATCGTTTTCCGGGACGCCGGCTGGATGATCCTCCAGCGCGGGGATCTCAT
GCTGGAGTTCTTCGCCCACCCTAGGGGGAGGCTAACTGAAACACGGAAGGAGACAATACCGGAAGGAACC
CGCGCTATGACGGCAATAAAAAGACAGAATAAAACGCACGGTGTTGGGTCGTTTGTTCATAAACGCGGGG
TTCGGTCCCAGGGCTGGCACTCTGTCGATACCCCACCGAGACCCCATTGGGGCCAATACGCCCGCGTTTC
TTCCTTTTCCCCACCCCACCCCCCAAGTTCGGGTGAAGGCCCAGGGCTCGCAGCCAACGTCGGGGCGGCA
GGCCCTGCCATAGCCTCAGGTTACTCATATATACTTTAGATTGATTTAAAACTTCATTTTTAATTTAAAA
GGATCTAGGTGAAGATCCTTTTTGATAATCTCATGACCAAAATCCCTTAACGTGAGTTTTCGTTCCACTG
AGCGTCAGACCCCGTAGAAAAGATCAAAGGATCTTCTTGAGATCCTTTTTTTCTGCGCGTAATCTGCTGC
TTGCAAACAAAAAAACCACCGCTACCAGCGGTGGTTTGTTTGCCGGATCAAGAGCTACCAACTCTTTTTC
CGAAGGTAACTGGCTTCAGCAGAGCGCAGATACCAAATACTGTTCTTCTAGTGTAGCCGTAGTTAGGCCA
CCACTTCAAGAACTCTGTAGCACCGCCTACATACCTCGCTCTGCTAATCCTGTTACCAGTGGCTGCTGCC
AGTGGCGATAAGTCGTGTCTTACCGGGTTGGACTCAAGACGATAGTTACCGGATAAGGCGCAGCGGTCGG
GCTGAACGGGGGGTTCGTGCACACAGCCCAGCTTGGAGCGAACGACCTACACCGAACTGAGATACCTACA
GCGTGAGCTATGAGAAAGCGCCACGCTTCCCGAAGGGAGAAAGGCGGACAGGTATCCGGTAAGCGGCAGG
GTCGGAACAGGAGAGCGCACGAGGGAGCTTCCAGGGGGAAACGCCTGGTATCTTTATAGTCCTGTCGGGT
TTCGCCACCTCTGACTTGAGCGTCGATTTTTGTGATGCTCGTCAGGGGGGCGGAGCCTATGGAAAAACGC
CAGCAACGCGGCCTTTTTACGGTTCCTGGCCTTTTGCTGGCCTTTTGCTCACATGTTCTTTCCTGCGTTA
TCCCCTGATTCTGTGGATAACCGTATTACCGCCATGCAT
Features (pLannotate 1.2.2; 19 found; start..end, strand, type, name):
     61..364     +  enhancer       CMV enhancer: human cytomegalovirus immediate early enhancer
    365..568     +  promoter       CMV promoter: human cytomegalovirus (CMV) immediate early promoter
    613..1308    +  CDS            mScarlet-I: mScarlet-I is a basic (constitutively fluorescent) red fluorescent protein published in 2016, derived from synthetic construct. It is reported to be a rapidly-maturing monomer with moderate acid sensitivity.
   1309..1342    +  misc_feature   MCS (fragment): multiple cloning site
   1348..1389    +  CDS            V5 tag: epitope tag from simian virus 5
   1405..1429    +  protein_bind   attB1: mutant version of attB; recombination site for the Gateway® BP reaction BP Clonase™
   1450..3207    +  CDS            LMNB1: LMNB1_HUMAN - Also known as LMN2, LMNB. Experimental evidence at protein level: Swiss-Prot protein existence level 1. Lamins are components of the nuclear lamina, a fibrous layer on the nucleoplasmic side of the inner nuclear membrane, which is thought to provide a framework for the nuclear envelope and may also interact with chromatin. From Homo sapiens (Human).
   3227..3251    -  protein_bind   attB2: mutant version of attB; recombination site for the Gateway® BP reaction BP Clonase™
   3274..3299    +  misc_feature   MCS (fragment): multiple cloning site
   3316..3400    +  CDS            large T antigen (fragment): large T antigen from SV40 (simian virus 40)
   3423..3544    +  polyA_signal   SV40 poly(A) signal: SV40 polyadenylation signal
   3578..4006    -  rep_origin     f1 ori (sequence partly withheld): f1 bacteriophage origin of replication; arrow indicates direction of (+) strand synthesis
   4033..4137    +  promoter       AmpR promoter: bla
   4139..4496    +  promoter       SV40 promoter: SV40 enhancer and early promoter
   4531..5325    +  CDS            NeoR/KanR: aminoglycoside phosphotransferase from Tn5; aph(3')-II (or nptII); confers resistance to neomycin, kanamycin, and G418 (Geneticin®)
   5346..5498    +  CDS            ble (fragment): BLE_KLEPN - Experimental evidence at protein level: Swiss-Prot protein existence level 1. Binding protein with a strong affinity to the bleomycin family of antibiotics. Binds to CL990; an antimitotic-antibiotic compound. From Klebsiella pneumoniae.
   5557..5604    +  polyA_signal   HSV TK poly(A) signal: herpes simplex virus thymidine kinase polyadenylation signal (Cole and Stacy, 1985)
   5695..5711    -  polyA_signal   bGH poly(A) signal (fragment): bovine growth hormone polyadenylation signal
   5933..6521    +  rep_origin     ori: high-copy-number ColE1/pMB1/pBR322/pUC origin of replication
