[The description below was written by a language model from this plasmid's Addgene catalogue record and pLannotate feature annotations shown in this document.]
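Description:
mScarlet-I-LaminB is a mammalian expression plasmid built on the Clontech pEGFP-C1 backbone, in which the original GFP has been replaced by the bright, rapidly maturing monomeric red fluorescent protein mScarlet-I. Expression is driven by the human cytomegalovirus immediate-early enhancer and promoter and terminated by an SV40 polyadenylation signal. Downstream of mScarlet-I the feature table shows a short multiple-cloning-site remnant, a V5 epitope tag and an attB1 site, followed by the human lamin B1 (LMNB1) coding sequence and an attB2 site. This suggests the lamin insert came from a Gateway-derived cassette, leaving the fluorescent protein at the N terminus of lamin B1. The catalogue's insert field reads "CytERM" with species "Synthetic", which conflicts with the plasmid name, stated purpose and sequence annotation. The annotated insert is lamin B1, so that field appears to be a data-entry error. Repository quality-control sequencing found an E382Q substitution in the lamin B insert, whose effect is not known.

The plasmid is maintained at high copy in E. coli through a pUC-type ColE1 origin and also carries an f1 origin. A single NeoR/KanR gene (Tn5 aminoglycoside phosphotransferase) sits behind tandem bacterial (bla) and SV40 early promoters, with an HSV TK polyadenylation signal. It provides kanamycin selection in bacteria and can confer G418 resistance in mammalian cells.

Because lamin B1 assembles into the nuclear lamina on the inner face of the nuclear membrane, the fusion labels the nuclear envelope in red in living cells. The construct is intended as a marker for visualizing that structure and for colocalization studies.
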