Addgene plasmid #98831: mScarlet-I-LaminB
Purpose: In vivo visualization of the nuclear envelope (can be used for colocalization studies)
Depositing lab: Dorus Gadella. Depositing organization: University of Amsterdam. Publication: Robust and Bright Genetically Encoded Fluorescent Markers for Highlighting Structures and Compartments in Mammalian Cells. Chertkova AO, Mastop M, Postma M, van Bommel N, van der Niet S, Batenburg KL, Joosen L, Gadella TWJ, Okada Y, Goedhart J. bioRxiv (2020) 160374; doi: https://doi.org/10.1101/160374.
Backbone
  Vector backbone: pEGFP-C1
  Backbone manufacturer: Clontech
  Vector type: Mammalian Expression
Growth in bacteria
  Bacterial resistance: Kanamycin, 50 μg/mL
  Growth temperature: 37°C
  Growth strain: DH5alpha
  Copy number: High Copy
Gene/Insert
  Gene/Insert name: CytERM
  Species: Synthetic
  Mutation: *(see below)
  Promoter: CMV
  Tag / fusion protein: mScarlet-I (N terminal on insert)
  Cloning method: Restriction Enzyme; 5′ cloning site unknown (unknown if destroyed); 3′ cloning site unknown (unknown if destroyed)
Terms and licenses: Academic/Nonprofit Terms; Industry Terms: Not Available to Industry
Depositor comments: *Note: Addgene's quality control sequencing found an E382Q amino acid residue substitution in the LaminB insert. The affect of this residue change is not known. Please visit https://www.biorxiv.org/content/early/2017/07/06/160374 for bioRxiv preprint.
How to cite: mScarlet-I-LaminB was a gift from Dorus Gadella (Addgene plasmid # 98831 ; http://n2t.net/addgene:98831 ; RRID:Addgene_98831)
