>Addgene plasmid #98831 | mScarlet-I-LaminB | depositor partial sequence | sequence record 198462 | mScarlet-I-LaminB sequence 2749 bps
GGGGGATTGCGGTCGATCCGCTAGCGCTACCGGTCGCCACCATGGTGAGCAAGGGCGAGGCAGTGATCAA
GGAGTTCATGCGGTTCAAGGTGCACATGGAGGGCTCCATGAACGGCCACGAGTTCGAGATCGAGGGCGAG
GGCGAGGGCCGCCCCTACGAGGGCACCCAGACCGCCAAGCTGAAGGTGACCAAGGGTGGCCCCCTGCCCT
TCTCCTGGGACATCCTGTCCCCTCAGTTCATGTACGGCTCCAGGGCCTTCATCAAGCACCCCGCCGACAT
CCCCGACTACTATAAGCAGTCCTTCCCCGAGGGCTTCAAGTGGGAGCGCGTGATGAACTTCGAGGACGGC
GGCGCCGTGACCGTGACCCAGGACACCTCCCTGGAGGACGGCACCCTGATCTACAAGGTGAAGCTCCGCG
GCACCAACTTCCCTCCTGACGGCCCCGTAATGCAGAAGAAGACAATGGGCTGGGAAGCATCCACCGAGCG
GTTGTACCCCGAGGACGGCGTGCTGAAGGGCGACATTAAGATGGCCCTGCGCCTGAAGGACGGCGGCCGC
TACCTGGCGGACTTCAAGACCACCTACAAGGCCAAGAAGCCCGTGCAGATGCCCGGCGCCTACAACGTCG
ACCGCAAGTTGGACATCACCTCCCACAACGAGGACTACACCGTGGTGGAACAGTACGAACGCTCCGAGGG
CCGCCACTCCACCGGCGGCATGGACGAGCTGTACAAGTCCGGACTCAGATCTCGAGCTCAAGCTTCGAAT
TGCGGTGGTAAGCCTATCCCTAACCCTCTCCTCGGTCTCGATTCTACGATCGATTTCGATCAAACAAGTT
TGTACAAAAAAGCAGGCTCCGCGGCCGCCCCCTTCACCATGGCGACTGCGACCCCCGTGCCGCCGCGGAT
GGGCAGCCGCGCTGGCGGCCCCACCACGCCGCTGAGCCCCACGCGCCTGTCGCGGCTCCAGGAGAAGGAG
GAGCTGCGCGAGCTCAATGACCGGCTGGCGGTGTACATCGACAAGGTGCGCAGCCTGGAGACGGAGAACA
GCGCGCTGCAGCTGCAGGTGACGGAGCGCGAGGAGGTGCGCGGCCGTGAGCTCACCGGCCTCAAGGCGCT
CTACGAGACCGAGCTGGCCGACGCGCGACGCGCGCTCGACGACACGGCCCGCGAGCGCGCCAAGCTGCAG
ATCGAGCTGGGCAAGTGCAAGGCGGAACACGACCAGCTGCTCCTCAACTATGCTAAGAAGGAATCTGATC
TTAATGGCGCCCAGATCAAGCTTCGAGAATATGAAGCAGCACTGAATTCGAAAGATGCAGCTCTTGCTAC
TGCACTTGGTGACAAAAAAAGTTTAGAGGGAGATTTGGAGGATCTGAAGGATCAGATTGCCCAGTTGGAA
GCCTCCTTAGCTGCAGCCAAAAAACAGTTAGCAGATGAAACTTTACTTAAAGTAGATTTGGAGAATCGTT
GTCAGAGCCTTACTGAGGACTTGGAGTTTCGCAAAAGCATGTATGAAGAGGAGATTAACGAGACCAGAAG
GAAGCATGAAACGCGCTTGGTAGAGGTGGATTCTGGGCGTCAAATTGAGTATGAGTACAAGCTGGCGCAA
GCCCTTCATGAGATGAGAGAGCAACATGATGCCCAAGTGAGGCTGTATAAGGAGGAGCTGGAGCAGACTT
ACCATGCCAAACTTGAGAATGCCAGACTGTCATCAGAGATGAATACTTCTACTGTCAACAGTGCCAGGGA
AGAACTGATGGAAAGCCGCATGAGAATTGAGAGCCTTTCATCCCAGCTTTCTAATCTACAGAAAGAGTCT
AGAGCATGTTTGGAAAGGATTCAAGAATTAGAGGACTTGCTTGCTAAAGAAAAAGACAACTCTCGTCGCA
TGCTGACAGACAAAGAGAGAGAGATGGCGGAAATAAGGGATCAAATGCAGCAACAGCTGAATGACTATGA
ACAGCTTCTTGATGTAAAGTTAGCCCTGGACATGGAAATCAGTGCTTACAGGAAACTCTTAGAAGGCGAA
GAAGAGAGGTTGAAGCTGTCTCCAAGCCCTTCTTCCCGTGTGACAGTATCCCGAGCATCCTCAAGTCGTA
GTGTACGTACAACTAGAGGAAAGCGGAAGAGGGTTGATGTGGAAGAATCAGAGGCGAGTAGTAGTGTTAG
CATCTCTCATTCCGCCTCAGCCACTGGAAATGTTTGCATCGAAGAAATTGATGTTGATGGGAAATTTATC
CGCTTGAAGAACACTTCTGAACAGGATCAACCAATGGGAGGCTGGGAGATGATCAGAAAAATTGGAGACA
CATCAGTCAGTTATAAATATACCTCAAGATATGTGCTGAAGGCAGGCCAGACTGTTACAATTTGGGCTGC
AAACGCTGGTGTCACAGCCAGCCCCCCAACTGACCTCATCTGGAAGAACCAGAACTCGTGGGGCACTGGC
GAAGATGTGAAGGTTATATTGAAAAATTCTCAGGGAGAGGAGGTTGCTCAAAGAAGTACAGTCTTTAAAA
CAACCATACCTGAAGAAGAGGAGGAGGAGGAAGAAGCAGCTGGAGTGGTTGTTGAGGAAGAACTTTTCCA
CCAGCAGGGAACCCCAAGAGCATCCAATAGAAGCTGTGCAATTATGTAAAAGGGTGGGCGCGCCGACCCA
GCTTTCTTGTACAAAGTGGTTCGATCGAACCGCGGTCTAGACTCGACGGTACCGCGGGCCCGGGATCCAC
CGGATCTAGAAACAATCCC
